>Addgene plasmid #239010 | pNS2_Ptrc::luxI | addgene full sequence | sequence record 478700 | Addgene NGS Result
ATAGCGGCCAGCCTCTGCCAACAGCGCATCGTGATTGCCTGCCTCAACAATCTGGCCGCGCTCCATCACC
AAGATGCGGCTGGCATTACGAACCGTAGCCAGACGGTGAGCAATGATAAAGACCGTCCGTCCCTGCATCA
CCCGTTCTAGGGCCTCTTGCACCAAGGTTTCGGACTCGGAATCAAGCGCCGAAGTCGCCTCATCCAGAAT
TAAAATGCGTGGATCCTCTACGCCGGACGCATCGTGGCCGGCATCACCGGCGCCACAGGTGCGGTTGCTG
GCGCCTATATCGCCGACATCACCGATGGGGAAGATCGGGCTCGCCACTTCGGGCTCATGAGCGCTTGTTT
CGGCGTGGGTATGGTGGCAGGCCCCGTGGCCGGGGGACTGTTGGGCGCCATCTCCTTGCATGCACCATTC
CTTGCGGCGGCGGTGCTCAACGGCCTCAACCTACTACTGGGCTGCTTCCTAATGCAGGAGTCGCATAAGG
GAGAGCGTCGATCGACCGATGCCCTTGAGAGCCTTCAACCCAGTCAGCTCCTTCCGGTGGGCGCGGGGCA
TGACTATCGTCGCCGCACTTATGACTGTCTTCTTTATCATGCAACTCGTAGGACAGGTGCCGGCAGCGCT
CTGGGTCATTTTCGGCGAGGACCGCTTTCGCTGGAGCGCGACGATGATCGGCCTGTCGCTTGCGGTATTC
GGAATCTTGCACGCCCTCGCTCAAGCCTTCGTCACTGGTCCCGCCACCAAACGTTTCGGCGAGAAGCAGG
CCATTATCGCCGGCATGGCGGCCGACGCGCTGGGCTACGTCTTGCTGGCGTTCGCGACGCGAGGCTGGAT
GGCCTTCCCCATTATGATTCTTCTCGCTTCCGGCGGCATCGGGATGCCCGCGTTGCAGGCCATGCTGTCC
AGGCAGGTAGATGACGACCATCAGGGACAGCTTCAAGGATCGCTCGCGGCTCTTACCAGCCTAACTTCGA
TCATTGGACCGCTGATCGTCACGGCGATTTATGCCGCCTCGGCGAGCACATGGAACGGGTTGGCATGGAT
TGTAGGCGCCGCCCTATACCTTGTCTGCCTCCCCGCGTTGCGTCGCGGTGCATGGAGCCGGGCCACCTCG
ACCTGAATGGAAGCCGGCGGCACCTCGCTAACGGATTCACCACTCCAAGAATTGGAGCCAATCAATTCTT
GCGGAGAACTGTGAATGCGCAAACCAACCCTTGGCAGAACATATCCATCGCGTCCGCCATCTCCAGCAGC
CGCACGCGGCGCATCTCGGGCAGCGTTGGGTCCTGGCCACGGGTGCGCATGATCGTGCTCCTGTCGTTGA
GGACCCGGCTAGGCTGGCGGGGTTGCCTTACTGGTTAGCAGAATGAATCACCGATACGCGAGCGAACGTG
AAGCGACTGCTGCTGCAAAACGTCTGCGACCTGAGCAACAACATGAATGGTCTTCGGTTTCCGTGTTTCG
TAAAGTCTGGAAACGCGGAAGTCAGCGCCCTGCACCATTATGTTCCGGATCTGCATCGCAGGATGCTGCT
GGCTACCCTGTGGAACACCTACATCTGTATTAACGAAGCGCTGGCATTGACCCTGAGTGATTTTTCTCTG
GTCCCGCCGCATCCATACCGCCAGTTGTTTACCCTCACAACGTTCCAGTAACCGGGCATGTTCATCATCA
GTAACCCGTATCGTGAGCATCCTCTCTCGTTTCATCGGTATCATTACCCCCATGAACAGAAATCCCCCTT
ACACGGAGGCATCAGTGACCAAACAGGAAAAAACCGCCCTTAACATGGCCCGCTTTATCAGAAGCCAGAC
ATTAACGCTTCTGGAGAAACTCAACGAGCTGGACGCGGATGAACAGGCAGACATCTGTGAATCGCTTCAC
GACCACGCTGATGAGCTTTACCGCAGCTGCCTCGCGCGTTTCGGTGATGACGGTGAAAACCTCTGACACA
TGCAGCTCCCGGAGACGGTCACAGCTTGTCTGTAAGCGGATGCCGGGAGCAGACAAGCCCGTCAGGGCGC
GTCAGCGGGTGTTGGCGGGTGTCGGGGCGCAGCCATGACCCAGTCACGTAGCGATAGCGGAGTGTATACT
GGCTTAACTATGCGGCATCAGAGCAGATTGTACTGAGAGTGCACCATATGCGGTGTGAAATACCGCACAG
ATGCGTAAGGAGAAAATACCGCATCAGGCGCTCTTCCGCTTCCTCGCTCACTGACTCGCTGCGCTCGGTC
GTTCGGCTGCGGCGAGCGGTATCAGCTCACTCAAAGGCGGTAATACGGTTATCCACAGAATCAGGGGATA
ACGCAGGAAAGAACATGTGAGCAAAAGGCCAGCAAAAGGCCAGGAACCGTAAAAAGGCCGCGTTGCTGGC
GTTTTTCCATAGGCTCCGCCCCCCTGACGAGCATCACAAAAATCGACGCTCAAGTCAGAGGTGGCGAAAC
CCGACAGGACTATAAAGATACCAGGCGTTTCCCCCTGGAAGCTCCCTCGTGCGCTCTCCTGTTCCGACCC
TGCCGCTTACCGGATACCTGTCCGCCTTTCTCCCTTCGGGAAGCGTGGCGCTTTCTCATAGCTCACGCTG
TAGGTATCTCAGTTCGGTGTAGGTCGTTCGCTCCAAGCTGGGCTGTGTGCACGAACCCCCCGTTCAGCCC
GACCGCTGCGCCTTATCCGGTAACTATCGTCTTGAGTCCAACCCGGTAAGACACGACTTATCGCCACTGG
CAGCAGCCACTGGTAACAGGATTAGCAGAGCGAGGTATGTAGGCGGTGCTACAGAGTTCTTGAAGTGGTG
GCCTAACTACGGCTACACTAGAAGGACAGTATTTGGTATCTGCGCTCTGCTGAAGCCAGTTACCTTCGGA
AAAAGAGTTGGTAGCTCTTGATCCGGCAAACAAACCACCGCTGGTAGCGGTGGTTTTTTTGTTTGCAAGC
AGCAGATTACGCGCAGAAAAAAAGGATCTCAAGAAGATCCTTTGATCTTTTCTACGGGGTCTGACGCTCA
GTGGAACGAAAACTCACGTTAAGGGATTTTGGTCATGAGATTATCAAAAAGGATCTTCACCTAGATCCTT
TTAAATTAAAAATGAAGTTTTAAATCAATCTAAAGTATATATGAGTAAACTTGGTCTGACAGTTACCAAT
GCTTAATCAGTGAGGCACCTATCTCAGCGATCTGTCTATTTCGTTCATCCATAGTTGCCTGACTCCCCGT
CGTGTAGATAACTACGATACGGGAGGGCTTACCATCTGGCCCCAGTGCTGCAATGATACCGCGAGACCCA
CGCTCACCGGCTCCAGATTTATCAGCAATAAACCAGCCAGCCGGAAGGGCCGAGCGCAGAAGTGGTCCTG
CAACTTTATCCGCCTCCATCCAGTCTATTAATTGTTGCCGGGAAGCTAGAGTAAGTAGTTCGCCAGTTAA
TAGTTTGCGCAACGTTGTTGCCATTGCTGCAGGCATCGTGGTGTCACGCTCGTCGTTTGGTATGGCTTCA
TTCAGCTCCGGTTCCCAACGATCAAGGCGAGTTACATGATCCCCCATGTTGTGCAAAAAAGCGGTTAGCT
CCTTCGGTCCTCCGATCGTTGTCAGAAGTAAGTTGGCCGCAGTGTTATCACTCATGGTTATGGCAGCACT
GCATAATTCTCTTACTGTCATGCCATCCGTAAGATGCTTTTCTGTGACTGGTGAGTACTCAACCAAGTCA
TTCTGAGAATAGTGTATGCGGCGACCGAGTTGCTCTTGCCCGGCGTCAACACGGGATAATACCGCGCCAC
ATAGCAGAACTTTAAAAGTGCTCATCATTGGAAAACGTTCTTCGGGGCGAAAACTCTCAAGGATCTTACC
GCTGTTGAGATCCAGTTCGATGTAACCCACTCGTGCACCCAACTGATCTTCAGCATCTTTTACTTTCACC
AGCGTTTCTGGGTGAGCAAAAACAGGAAGGCAAAATGCCGCAAAAAAGGGAATAAGGGCGACACGGAAAT
GTTGAATACTCATACTCTTCCTTTTTCAATATTATTGAAGCATTTATCAGGGTTATTGTCTCATGAGCGG
ATACATATTTGAATGTATTTAGAAAAATAAACAAATAGGGGTTCCGCGCACATTTCCCCGAAAAGTGCCA
CCTGACGTCTAAGAAACCATTATTATCATGACATTAACCTATAAAAATAGGCGTATCACGAGGCCCTTTC
GTCTTCAAGAATTAGCTTGTCATCTGCCGGATGAGGCAAAACCCTGCCTACGGCGCGATTACATCGTCCC
AGCGCGATCGCTCTTACTGTTGATGGCTCGTGCTTAAAAACAATGCAAACTTCACCGTTTCAGCTGGTGA
TTTTCGACTGTGATGGTGTGCTTGTTGATAGCGAACGCATCACTAATCGCGTCTTTGCAGACATGCTCAA
TGAACTGGGTCTGTTGGTGACTTTGGATGACATGTTTGAGCAGTTTGTGGGTCATTCCATGGCTGACTGT
CTCAAACTAATTGAGCGACGGTTAGGCAATCCTCCACCCCCTGACTTTGTTCAGCACTATCAACGCCGTA
CCCGTATCGCGTTAGAAACGCATCTACAAGCCGTTCCTGGGGTTGAAGAGGCTTTGGATGCTCTTGAATT
GCCCTACTGTGTTGCGTCCAGTGGTGATCATCAAAAGATGCGAACCACACTGAGCCTGACGAAGCTCTGG
CCACGATTTGAGGGACGAATCTTCAGCGTGACTGAAGTACCTCGCGGCAAGCCATTTCCCGATGTCTTTT
TGTTGGCCGCCGATCGCTTCGGGGTTAATCCTACGGCCTGCGCTGTGATCGAAGACACCCCCTTGGGAGT
AGCGGCAGGCGTGGCGGCAGGAATGCAAGTGTTTGGCTACGCGGGTTCCATGCCCGCTTGGCGTCTGCAA
GAAGCCGGTGCCCATCTCATTTTTGACGATATGCGACTGCTGCCCAGTCTGCTCCAATCGTCGCCAAAAG
ATAACTCCACAGCATTGCCCAATCCCTAACCCCTGCTCGCGCCGCAACTACACACTAAACCGTTCCTGCG
CGATCGCTCTTACTGTTGATGGCTCGTGCTTAAAAACAATGCAACCCTAACCGTTTCAGCTGGTGATTTT
CGGACGATTTGGCTTACAGGGATAACTGAGAGTCAACAGCCTCTGTCCGTCATTGCACACCCATCCATGC
ACTGGGGACTTGACTCATGCTGAATCACATTTCCCTTGTCCATTGGGCGAGAGGGGAGGGGAATCTTCTG
GACTCTTCACTAAGCGGCGATCGCAGGTTCTTCTACCCAAGCAGTGGCGATCGCTTGATTGCAGTCTTCA
ATGCTGGCCTCTGCAGCCATCGCCGCCACCAAAGCATCGTAGGCGGGACGTTGTTGCTCCAGTAAAGTCT
TCGCCCGTAACAATCCCCAGCGACTGCGTAAATCCGCTTCGGCAGGATTGCGATCGAGTTGCCGCCACAG
TTGTTTCCACTGGGCGCGATCGTCAGCTCCCCCTTCCACGTTGCCGTAGACCAGTTGCTCTGCCGCTGCA
CCGGCCATCAACACCTGACACCACTGTTCCAGCGATCGCTGACTGAGTTGCCCCTGTGCGGCTTCGGCTT
CTAGCGCAGCTGCTTGGAACTGCACACCCCCGCGACCAGGTTGTCCTTGGCGCAGCGCTTCCCACGCTGA
GAGGGTGTAGCCCGTCACGGGTAACCGATATCGTCGCAGATCTGAATTCCCTAGGCAATTGACTAGTGGT
ACCACTAGTTACAGACAAGCTGTGACCGTCTCCGGGAGCTGCATGTGTCAGAGGTTTTCACCGTCATCAC
CGAAACGCGCGAGGCAGCAGATCAATTCGCGCGCGAAGGCGAAGCGGCATGCATTTACGTTGACACCATC
GAATGGTGCAAAACCTTTCGCGGTATGGCATGATAGCGCCCGGAAGAGAGTCAATTCAGGGTGGTGAATG
TGAAACCAGTAACGTTATACGATGTCGCAGAGTATGCCGGTGTCTCTTATCAGACCGTTTCCCGCGTGGT
GAACCAGGCCAGCCACGTTTCTGCGAAAACGCGGGAAAAAGTGGAAGCGGCGATGGCGGAGCTGAATTAC
ATTCCCAACCGCGTGGCACAACAACTGGCGGGCAAACAGTCGTTGCTGATTGGCGTTGCCACCTCCAGTC
TGGCCCTGCACGCGCCGTCGCAAATTGTCGCGGCGATTAAATCTCGCGCCGATCAACTGGGTGCCAGCGT
GGTGGTGTCGATGGTAGAACGAAGCGGCGTCGAAGCCTGTAAAGCGGCGGTGCACAATCTTCTCGCGCAA
CGCGTCAGTGGGCTGATCATTAACTATCCGCTGGATGACCAGGATGCCATTGCTGTGGAAGCTGCCTGCA
CTAATGTTCCGGCGTTATTTCTTGATGTCTCTGACCAGACACCCATCAACAGTATTATTTTCTCCCATGA
AGACGGTACGCGACTGGGCGTGGAGCATCTGGTCGCATTGGGTCACCAGCAAATCGCGCTGTTAGCGGGC
CCATTAAGTTCTGTCTCGGCGCGTCTGCGTCTGGCTGGCTGGCATAAATATCTCACTCGCAATCAAATTC
AGCCGATAGCGGAACGGGAAGGCGACTGGAGTGCCATGTCCGGTTTTCAACAAACCATGCAAATGCTGAA
TGAGGGCATCGTTCCCACTGCGATGCTGGTTGCCAACGATCAGATGGCGCTGGGCGCAATGCGCGCCATT
ACCGAGTCCGGGCTGCGCGTTGGTGCGGATATCTCGGTAGTGGGATACGACGATACCGAAGACAGCTCAT
GTTATATCCCGCCGTTAACCACCATCAAACAGGATTTTCGCCTGCTGGGGCAAACCAGCGTGGACCGCTT
GCTGCAACTCTCTCAGGGCCAGGCGGTGAAGGGCAATCAGCTGTTGCCCGTCTCACTGGTGAAAAGAAAA
ACCACCCTGGCGCCCAATACGCAAACCGCCTCTCCCCGCGCGTTGGCCGATTCATTAATGCAGCTGGCAC
GACAGGTTTCCCGACTGGAAAGCGGGCAGTGAGCGCAACGCAATTAATGTAAGTTAGCGCGAATTGATCT
GGTTTGACAGCTTATCATCGACTGCACGGTGCACCAATGCTTCTGGCGTCAGGCAGCCATCGGAAGCTGT
GGTATGGCTGTGCAGGTCGTAAATCACTGCATAATTCGTGTCGCTCAAGGCGCACTCCCGTTCTGGATAA
TGTTTTTTGCGCCGACATCATAACGGTTCTGGCAAATATTCTGAAATGAGCTGTTGACAATTAATCATCC
GGCTCGTATAATGTGTGGAATTGTGAGCGGATAACAATTTCACACAAGGAGGAAAAAAAAATGTCTAGAA
TGACTATAATGATAAAAAAATCGGATTTTTTGGCAATTCCATCGGAGGAGTATAAAGGTATTCTAAGTCT
TCGTTATCAAGTGTTTAAGCAAAGACTTGAGTGGGACTTAGTTGTAGAAAATAACCTTGAATCAGATGAG
TATGATAACTCAAATGCAGAATATATTTATGCTTGTGATGATACTGAAAATGTAAGTGGATGCTGGCGTT
TATTACCTACAACAGGTGATTATATGCTGAAAAGTGTTTTTCCTGAATTGCTTGGTCAACAGAGTGCTCC
CAAAGATCCTAATATAGTCGAATTAAGTCGTTTTGCTGTAGGTAAAAATAGCTCAAAGATAAATAACTCT
GCTAGTGAAATTACAATGAAACTATTTGAAGCTATATATAAACACGCTGTTAGTCAAGGTATTACAGAAT
ATGTAACAGTAACATCAACAGCAATAGAGCGATTTTTAAAGCGTATTAAAGTTCCTTGTCATCGTATTGG
AGACAAAGAAATTCATGTATTAGGTGATACTAAATCGGTTGTATTGTCTATGCCTATTAATGAACAGTTT
AAAAAAGCAGTCTTAAATTAAGCGGCCGCGCTAGCAAGCTTGGCCGGATCCGGCCGGATCCGGAGTTTGT
AGAAACGCAAAAAGGCCATCCGTCAGGATGGCCTTCTGCTTAATTTGATGCCTGGCAGTTTATGGCGGGC
GTCCTGCCCGCCACCCTCCGGGCCGTTGCTTCGCAACGTTCAAATCCGCTCCCGGCGGATTTGTCCTACT
CAGGAGAGCGTTCACCGACAAACAACAGATAAAACGAAAGGCCCAGTCTTTCGACTGAGCCTTTCGTTTT
ATTTGATGCCTGGCAGTTCCCTACTCTCGCATGGGGAGACCCCACACTACCATCGGCGCTACGGCGTTTC
ACTTCTGAGTTCGGCATGGGGTCAGGTGGGACCACCGCGCTACTGCCGCCAGGCAAATTCTGTTTTATCA
GCCGTTACCCCACCTACTAGCTAATCCCATCTGGGCACATCCGATGGCAAGAGGCCCGAAGGTCCCCCTC
TTTGGTCTTGCGACGTTATGCGGTATTAGCTACCGTTTCCAGTAGTTATCCCCCTCCATCAGGCAGTTTC
CCAGACATTACTCACCCGTCCGCCACTCGTCAGCAAAGAAGCAAGCTTAGATCGACCTGCAGGGGGGGGG
GGGAAAGCCACGTTGTGTCTCAAAATCTCTGATGTTACATTGCACAAGATAAAAATATATCATCATGAAC
AATAAAACTGTCTGCTTACATAAACAGTAATACAAGGGGTGTTATGAGCCATATTCAACGGGAAACGTCT
TGCTCGAGGCCGCGATTAAATTCCAACATGGATGCTGATTTATATGGGTATAAATGGGCTCGCGATAATG
TCGGGCAATCAGGTGCGACAATCTATCGATTGTATGGGAAGCCCGATGCGCCAGAGTTGTTTCTGAAACA
TGGCAAAGGTAGCGTTGCCAATGATGTTACAGATGAGATGGTCAGACTAAACTGGCTGACGGAATTTATG
CCTCTTCCGACCATCAAGCATTTTATCCGTACTCCTGATGATGCATGGTTACTCACCACTGCGATCCCCG
GGAAAACAGCATTCCAGGTATTAGAAGAATATCCTGATTCAGGTGAAAATATTGTTGATGCGCTGGCAGT
GTTCCTGCGCCGGTTGCATTCGATTCCTGTTTGTAATTGTCCTTTTAACAGCGATCGCGTATTTCGTCTC
GCTCAGGCGCAATCACGAATGAATAACGGTTTGGTTGATGCGAGTGATTTTGATGACGAGCGTAATGGCT
GGCCTGTTGAACAAGTCTGGAAAGAAATGCATAAGCTTTTGCCATTCTCACCGGATTCAGTCGTCACTCA
TGGTGATTTCTCACTTGATAACCTTATTTTTGACGAGGGGAAATTAATAGGTTGTATTGATGTTGGACGA
GTCGGAATCGCAGACCGATACCAGGATCTTGCCATCCTATGGAACTGCCTCGGTGAGTTTTCTCCTTCAT
TACAGAAACGGCTTTTTCAAAAATATGGTATTGATAATCCTGATATGAATAAATTGCAGTTTCATTTGAT
GCTCGATGAGTTTTTCTAATCAGAATTGGTTAATTGGTTGTAACACTGGCAGAGCATTACGCTGACTTGA
CGGGACGGCGGCTTTGTTGAATAAATCGAACTTTTGCTGAGTTGAAGGATCAGATCACGCATCTTCCCGA
CAACGCAGACCGTTCCGTGGCAAAGCAAAAGTTCAAAATCACCAACTGGTCCACCTACAACAAAGCTCTC
ATCAACCGTGGCTCCCTCACTTTCTGGCTGGATGATGGGGCGATTCAGGCCTGGTATGAGTCAGCAACAC
CTTCTTCACGAGGCAGACCTCAGCGCCCCCCCCCCCCTGCAGGTCGATCTGGTAACCCCAGCGCGGTTGC
TACCAAGTAGTGACCCGCTTCGTGATGCAAAATCCGCTGACGATATTCGGGCGATCGCTGCTGAATGCCA
TCGAGCAGTAACGTGGCACCCCGCCCCTGCCAAGTCACCGCATCCAGACTGAACAGCACCAAGAGGCTAA
AACCCAATCCCGCCGGTAGCAGCGGAGAACTACCCAGCATTGGTCCCACCAAAGCTAATGCCGTCGTGGT
AAAAATCGCGATCGCCGTCAGACTCAAGCCCAGTTCGCTCATGCTTCCTCATCTAGGTCACAGTCTTCGG
CGATCGCATCGATCTGATGCTGCAGCAAGCGTTTTCCATACCGGCGATCGCGCCGTCGCCCTTTCGCTGC
CGTGGCCCGCTTACGAGCTCGTTTATCGACCACGATCGCATCCAAATCCGCGATCGCTTCCCAGTCCGGC
AATTCAGTCTGGGGCGTCCGTTTCATTAATCCTGATCAGGCACGAAATTGCTGTGCGTAGTATCGCGC
Features (pLannotate 1.2.2; 21 found; start..end, strand, type, name):
    219..1126    +  CDS            TcR (fragment): tetracycline efflux protein; tet; confers resistance to tetracycline
   1368..1748    -  CDS            YPB1_ECOLX: Protein predicted: Swiss-Prot protein existence level 4. From Escherichia coli.
   1765..1956    +  CDS            rop: Rop protein, which maintains plasmids at low copy number; rop
   2058..2198    +  misc_feature   bom: basis of mobility region from pBR322
   2384..2972    -  rep_origin     ori: high-copy-number ColE1/pMB1/pBR322/pUC origin of replication
   3143..4003    -  CDS            AmpR: β-lactamase; bla; confers resistance to ampicillin, carbenicillin, and related antibiotics
   4004..4108    -  promoter       AmpR promoter: bla
   5788..5828    -  CDS            rop (fragment): Rop protein, which maintains plasmids at low copy number; rop
   5872..5949    +  promoter       lacIq promoter: lacI (mutant); In the lacIq allele, a single base change in the promoter boosts expression of the lacI gene about 10-fold.
   5950..7032    +  CDS            lacI: lac repressor; lacI; The lac repressor binds to the lac operator to inhibit transcription in E. coli. This inhibition can be relieved by adding lactose or isopropyl-β-D-thiogalactopyranoside (IPTG).
   7074..7091    +  promoter       tet promoter (fragment): E. coli promoter for tetracycline efflux protein gene
   7087..7188    -  CDS            yciV (fragment): RNAAM_ECOLI - Also known as trpH From Escherichia coli (strain K12).
   7264..7293    +  promoter       trc promoter: strong E. coli promoter; hybrid between the trp and lac UV5 promoters
   7301..7317    +  protein_bind   lac operator: The lac repressor binds to the lac operator to inhibit transcription in E. coli. This inhibition can be relieved by adding lactose or isopropyl-β-D-thiogalactopyranoside (IPTG). lac repressor encoded by lacI
   7350..7928    +  CDS            luxI: LUXI_ALIFS - Protein inferred from homology: Swiss-Prot protein existence level 3. Required for the synthesis of OHHL (N-(3-oxohexanoyl)-L- homoserine lactone) also known as VAI or N-(beta-ketocaproyl)homoserine lactone or 3-oxo-N-(tetrahydro-2-oxo-3-furanyl)-hexanamide, an autoinducer molecule which binds to LuxR and thus acts in bioluminescence regulation. From Aliivibrio fischeri (Vibrio fischeri).
   7990..8017    -  terminator     rrnB T2 terminator: transcription terminator T2 from the E. coli rrnB gene
   8109..8195    -  terminator     rrnB T1 terminator: Escherichia coli rrnB; transcription terminator T1 from the E. coli rrnB gene
   8207..8534    -  ncRNA          SSU rRNA bacteria: Accession: RF00177 - Bacterial small subunit ribosomal RNA
   8654..9469    +  CDS            KanR: aminoglycoside phosphotransferase; aph(3')-Ia; confers resistance to kanamycin in bacteria or G418 (Geneticin®) in eukaryotes
   9610..9756    +  CDS            TRA2_ECOLX (fragment): Protein predicted: Swiss-Prot protein existence level 4. Required for transposition of transposon Tn903. From Escherichia coli.
  10265..225     -  CDS            msbA (fragment) (across the origin): MSBA_SALTY - Experimental evidence at protein level: Swiss-Prot protein existence level 1. Involved in lipopolysaccharide (LPS) biosynthesis. Translocates lipid A-core from the inner to the outer leaflet of the inner membrane. Transmembrane domains (TMD) form a pore in the inner membrane and the ATP-binding domain (NBD) is responsible for energy generation. From Salmonella typhimurium (strain LT2 / SGSC1412 / ATCC 700720).
