[The description below was written by a language model from this plasmid's Addgene catalogue record and pLannotate feature annotations shown in this document.]
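Description:
pNS2_Ptrc::luxI is a bacterial expression and synthetic-biology plasmid built on the pAM1579 backbone, modified by adding a lacI gene, a Ptrc promoter and an rrnB terminator. It is maintained in E. coli through a pBR322-type ColE1/pMB1 origin; the feature table also shows the rop gene and bom mobility region from pBR322, although the catalogue lists the plasmid as high copy. Selection is with ampicillin (β-lactamase with its own promoter) and kanamycin (aph(3')-Ia aminoglycoside phosphotransferase). A partial tetracycline efflux gene is also annotated, apparently a backbone remnant. The catalogue size (10,268 bp) differs slightly from the sequenced record (10,288 nt).

The payload is luxI from Vibrio (Aliivibrio) fischeri, encoding the acyl-homoserine-lactone synthase that produces 3-oxohexanoyl-homoserine lactone (3OC6-HSL), the autoinducer sensed by LuxR. The gene was inserted between XbaI and NotI sites downstream of the trc promoter and a lac operator. Lac repressor is supplied from the same plasmid under the lacIq promoter, so transcription is held off until relieved by IPTG. rrnB T1 and T2 terminators are annotated downstream of luxI, though on the opposite strand, so their orientation should be checked against the sequence.

The stated purpose is an inducible quorum-sensing signal producer, and the associated publication concerns quorum-sensing circuits in Synechococcus elongatus PCC 7942 aimed at self-inducible systems. The name suggests targeting to a neutral site ("NS2") of the cyanobacterial chromosome. However, the record does not describe integration, and no homology arms are labelled. Some unannotated stretches and fragmentary hits (for example the msbA-like and rRNA-like matches) may correspond to such flanking sequence, but this is not confirmed.
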