Addgene plasmid #239010: pNS2_Ptrc::luxI
Purpose: 3OC6-HSL quorum sensing signal producer under Ptrc inducible promoter
Depositing lab: Daniel Ducat. Depositing organization: Michigan State University. Publication: Engineering quorum-sensing circuits in Synechococcus elongatus PCC 7942 towards self-inducible systems. Kokarakis EJ, Santos-Merino M, Ghaffarinasab S, Vocelle D, Ducat DC. Metab Eng. 2025 Nov;92:76-89. doi: 10.1016/j.ymben.2025.07.008. Epub 2025 Jul 25. PubMed 40716565.
Backbone
  Vector backbone: pAM1579
  Backbone size w/o insert (bp): 9691
  Total vector size (bp): 10268
  Modifications to backbone: Added LacI gene, and a Ptrc promoter, with rrnB terminator
  Vector type: Bacterial Expression, Synthetic Biology
Growth in bacteria
  Bacterial resistance: Ampicillin and Kanamycin, 100 & 50 μg/mL
  Growth temperature: 37°C
  Growth strain: DH5alpha
  Copy number: High Copy
Gene/Insert
  Gene/Insert name: Acyl-homoserine-lactone synthase, 3OC6-HSL (alt name: luxI)
  Species: Vibrio fischeri
  Insert size (bp): 589
  Promoter: Ptrc
  Cloning method: Restriction Enzyme; 5′ cloning site XbaI (not destroyed); 3′ cloning site NotI (not destroyed)
  Sequencing primers: 5′ ggcagccatcggaagctgtg; 3′ catcaaattaagcagaaggccatcctg
Terms and licenses: Academic/Nonprofit Terms; Industry Terms: Not Available to Industry
Depositor comments: Please visit https://doi.org/10.1101/2025.04.03.647055 for bioRxiv preprint.
How to cite: pNS2_Ptrc::luxI was a gift from Daniel Ducat (Addgene plasmid # 239010 ; http://n2t.net/addgene:239010 ; RRID:Addgene_239010)
